Addgene plasmid #144723: TFORF3247
Purpose: Lentiviral vector for overexpressing transcription factor ORFs with unique 24-bp barcodes. Barcodes facilitate identification of transcription factors in pooled screens.
Depositing lab: Feng Zhang. Depositing organization: Broad Institute. Publication: A transcription factor atlas of directed differentiation. Joung J, Ma S, Tay T, Geiger-Schuller KR, Kirchgatterer PC, Verdine VK, Guo B, Arias-Garcia MA, Allen WE, Singh A, Kuksenko O, Abudayyeh OO, Gootenberg JS, Fu Z, Macrae RK, Buenrostro JD, Regev A, Zhang F. Cell. 2023 Jan 5;186(1):209-229.e26. doi: 10.1016/j.cell.2022.11.026. PubMed 36608654.
Backbone
  Vector backbone: pLX_TRC317
  Backbone manufacturer: Broad Institute Genetic Perturbation Platform
  Backbone size w/o insert (bp): 8264
  Vector type: Mammalian Expression, Lentiviral
  Selectable markers: Puromycin
Growth in bacteria
  Bacterial resistance: Ampicillin, 100 μg/mL
  Growth temperature: 37°C
  Growth strain: NEB Stable
  Copy number: High Copy
Gene/Insert
  Gene/Insert name: LEF1
  Species: H. sapiens (human)
  Insert size (bp): 1403
  Entrez Gene: LEF1 (a.k.a. LEF-1, TCF10, TCF1ALPHA, TCF7L3)
  Promoter: EF1a
  Tag / fusion protein: V5 (C terminal on insert)
  Cloning method: Gateway Cloning
  Sequencing primers: 5′ GGGTGGAGACTGAAGTTAGGCCAG; 3′ CACATAGCGTAAAAGGAGCAACATAG
Resource information
  A portion of this plasmid was derived from a plasmid made by: Broad Institute Genetic Perturbation Platform
Terms and licenses: Academic/Nonprofit Terms; Industry Terms: Not Available to Industry
Depositor comments: NM_016269.4 Please test multiple small colonies in case of plasmid recombination. To make this collection available in a timely manner, a portion of this collection was not fully sequenced by Addgene. If an Addgene verified full plasmid sequence is not available, please contact us prior to placing an order to request the full sequence.
How to cite: TFORF3247 was a gift from Feng Zhang (Addgene plasmid # 144723 ; http://n2t.net/addgene:144723 ; RRID:Addgene_144723)
