[The description below was written by a language model from this plasmid's Addgene catalogue record and pLannotate feature annotations shown in this document.]
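Description:
TFORF3247 is a lentiviral mammalian expression plasmid built on the pLX_TRC317 backbone and carrying the human transcription factor LEF1 as a barcoded open reading frame. It is one member of a large collection of transcription factor ORF constructs, each marked with a unique 24-bp barcode so that the factor can be identified by sequencing in pooled overexpression screens. In bacteria it replicates from a high-copy ColE1/pUC-type origin and is selected with ampicillin through the β-lactamase gene. An f1 origin and remnants of lac and T7/T3 cloning-vector sequence are also annotated. The depositor warns that the plasmid can recombine, as is common for LTR-containing vectors.

The viral portion has a third-generation, self-inactivating layout. An RSV promoter drives a truncated HIV-1 5' LTR, followed by the Ψ packaging signal, a gag fragment, the Rev response element and a cPPT/CTS, and the unit ends in a ΔU3 3' LTR with a downstream SV40 polyadenylation signal. Within this unit, an SV40 promoter drives puromycin N-acetyltransferase for selection of transduced cells. A separate EF-1α promoter drives the LEF1 coding sequence, which was inserted by Gateway recombination and is flanked by attB1 and attB2 sites. The ORF reads through attB2 into a C-terminal V5 epitope tag for detection, and a WPRE downstream enhances transcript expression. The barcode is not annotated as a feature, so the record does not give its position. A short U6 promoter fragment between the V5 tag and the WPRE is not explained by the record. The construct is suited to stable LEF1 overexpression, for example in directed-differentiation screens.
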