Features (pLannotate 1.2.2; 34 found; start..end, strand, type, name):
      5..231     +  promoter       RSV promoter: Rous sarcoma virus enhancer/promoter
    232..412     +  LTR            5' LTR (truncated): truncated 5' long terminal repeat (LTR) from HIV-1
    459..584     +  misc_feature   HIV-1 Ψ: packaging signal of human immunodeficiency virus type 1
    568..931     +  CDS            HIV-1 gag (fragment): gag protein from human immunodeficiency virus 1; gag
   1077..1310    +  misc_feature   RRE: The Rev response element (RRE) of HIV-1 allows for Rev-dependent mRNA export from the nucleus to the cytoplasm.
   1687..1713    +  CDS            Rev (fragment): human immunodeficiency virus 1 (HIV-1) Rev protein; rev; enhances nuclear export of unspliced and incompletely spliced viral mRNAs
   1720..1743    +  promoter       SV40 promoter (fragment): SV40 early promoter
   1744..1815    +  promoter       SV40 promoter (fragment): SV40 enhancer and early promoter
   1839..1974    +  rep_origin     SV40 ori: SV40 origin of replication
   2020..2616    +  CDS            PuroR (fragment): puromycin N-acetyltransferase; pac from Streptomyces; confers resistance to puromycin
   2665..2782    +  misc_feature   cPPT/CTS: central polypurine tract and central termination sequence of HIV-1
   2847..2913    +  CDS            small t antigen (fragment): SV40 (simian virus 40) small t antigen
   2920..4098    +  promoter       EF-1α promoter: strong constitutive promoter for human elongation factor EF-1α
   4119..4136    +  protein_bind   attB1 (fragment): mutant version of attB; core recombination site for the Gateway® BP reaction BP Clonase™
   4142..5338    +  CDS            LEF1: LEF1_HUMAN - Experimental evidence at protein level: Swiss-Prot protein existence level 1. [Isoform 5]: Transcriptionally activates the fibronectin promoter, binds to and represses transcription from the E-cadherin promoter in a CTNNB1-independent manner, and is involved in reducing cellular aggregation and increasing cell migration of pancreatic cancer cells. From Homo sapiens (Human).
   5341..5364    -  protein_bind   attB2: mutant version of attB; recombination site for the Gateway® BP reaction BP Clonase™
   5372..5413    +  CDS            V5 tag: epitope tag from simian virus 5
   5429..5482    +  promoter       U6 promoter (fragment): RNA polymerase III promoter for human U6 snRNA
   5524..6112    +  misc_feature   WPRE: woodchuck hepatitis virus posttranscriptional regulatory element
   6163..6182    +  misc_feature   cPPT/CTS (fragment): central polypurine tract and central termination sequence of HIV-1
   6184..6417    +  LTR            3' LTR (ΔU3): self-inactivating 3' long terminal repeat (LTR) from HIV-1
   6495..6616    +  polyA_signal   SV40 poly(A) signal: SV40 polyadenylation signal
   6656..6791    +  rep_origin     SV40 ori: SV40 origin of replication
   6812..6830    -  promoter       T7 promoter: promoter for bacteriophage T7 RNA polymerase
   6838..6993    +  CDS            lacZα (fragment): LacZα fragment of β-galactosidase; lacZ fragment
   6998..7426    +  rep_origin     f1 ori (sequence partly withheld): f1 bacteriophage origin of replication; arrow indicates direction of (+) strand synthesis
   7479..7583    +  promoter       AmpR promoter: bla
   7584..8444    +  CDS            AmpR: β-lactamase; bla; confers resistance to ampicillin, carbenicillin, and related antibiotics
   8615..9203    +  rep_origin     ori: high-copy-number ColE1/pMB1/pBR322/pUC origin of replication
   9386..9478    +  CDS            lacI (fragment): lac repressor; lacI; The lac repressor binds to the lac operator to inhibit transcription in E. coli. This inhibition can be relieved by adding lactose or isopropyl-β-D-thiogalactopyranoside (IPTG).
   9491..9512    +  protein_bind   CAP binding site: CAP binding activates transcription in the presence of cAMP. E. coli catabolite activator protein
   9527..9557    +  promoter       lac promoter: promoter for the E. coli lac operon
   9565..9581    +  protein_bind   lac operator: The lac repressor binds to the lac operator to inhibit transcription in E. coli. This inhibition can be relieved by adding lactose or isopropyl-β-D-thiogalactopyranoside (IPTG). lac repressor encoded by lacI
   9626..9644    +  promoter       T3 promoter: promoter for bacteriophage T3 RNA polymerase
>Addgene plasmid #144723 | TFORF3247 | addgene full sequence | sequence record 404303 | Addgene NGS Result
TTAATGTAGTCTTATGCAATACTCTTGTAGTCTTGCAACATGGTAACGATGAGTTAGCAACATGCCTTAC
AAGGAGAGAAAAAGCACCGTGCATGCCGATTGGTGGAAGTAAGGTGGTACGATCGTGCCTTATTAGGAAG
GCAACAGACGGGTCTGACATGGATTGGACGAACCACTGAATTGCCGCATTGCAGAGATATTGTATTTAAG
TGCCTAGCTCGATACATAAACGGGTCTCTCTGGTTAGACCAGATCTGAGCCTGGGAGCTCTCTGGCTAAC
TAGGGAACCCACTGCTTAAGCCTCAATAAAGCTTGCCTTGAGTGCTTCAAGTAGTGTGTGCCCGTCTGTT
GTGTGACTCTGGTAACTAGAGATCCCTCAGACCCTTTTAGTCAGTGTGGAAAATCTCTAGCAGTGGCGCC
CGAACAGGGACTTGAAAGCGAAAGGGAAACCAGAGGAGCTCTCTCGACGCAGGACTCGGCTTGCTGAAGC
GCGCACGGCAAGAGGCGAGGGGCGGCGACTGGTGAGTACGCCAAAAATTTTGACTAGCGGAGGCTAGAAG
GAGAGAGATGGGTGCGAGAGCGTCAGTATTAAGCGGGGGAGAATTAGATCGCGATGGGAAAAAATTCGGT
TAAGGCCAGGGGGAAAGAAAAAATATAAATTAAAACATATAGTATGGGCAAGCAGGGAGCTAGAACGATT
CGCAGTTAATCCTGGCCTGTTAGAAACATCAGAAGGCTGTAGACAAATACTGGGACAGCTACAACCATCC
CTTCAGACAGGATCAGAAGAACTTAGATCATTATATAATACAGTAGCAACCCTCTATTGTGTGCATCAAA
GGATAGAGATAAAAGACACCAAGGAAGCTTTAGACAAGATAGAGGAAGAGCAAAACAAAAGTAAGACCAC
CGCACAGCAAGCGGCCGCTGATCTTCAGACCTGGAGGAGGAGATATGAGGGACAATTGGAGAAGTGAATT
ATATAAATATAAAGTAGTAAAAATTGAACCATTAGGAGTAGCACCCACCAAGGCAAAGAGAAGAGTGGTG
CAGAGAGAAAAAAGAGCAGTGGGAATAGGAGCTTTGTTCCTTGGGTTCTTGGGAGCAGCAGGAAGCACTA
TGGGCGCAGCGTCAATGACGCTGACGGTACAGGCCAGACAATTATTGTCTGGTATAGTGCAGCAGCAGAA
CAATTTGCTGAGGGCTATTGAGGCGCAACAGCATCTGTTGCAACTCACAGTCTGGGGCATCAAGCAGCTC
CAGGCAAGAATCCTGGCTGTGGAAAGATACCTAAAGGATCAACAGCTCCTGGGGATTTGGGGTTGCTCTG
GAAAACTCATTTGCACCACTGCTGTGCCTTGGAATGCTAGTTGGAGTAATAAATCTCTGGAACAGATTTG
GAATCACACGACCTGGATGGAGTGGGACAGAGAAATTAACAATTACACAAGCTTAATACACTCCTTAATT
GAAGAATCGCAAAACCAGCAAGAAAAGAATGAACAAGAATTATTGGAATTAGATAAATGGGCAAGTTTGT
GGAATTGGTTTAACATAACAAATTGGCTGTGGTATATAAAATTATTCATAATGATAGTAGGAGGCTTGGT
AGGTTTAAGAATAGTTTTTGCTGTACTTTCTATAGTGAATAGAGTTAGGCAGGGATATTCACCATTATCG
TTTCAGACCCACCTCCCAACCCCGAGGGGACCCATGCATTGCATCTCAATTAGTCAGCAACCAGGTGTGG
AAAGTCCCCAGGCTCCCCAGCAGGCAGAAGTATGCAAAGCATGCGTCTCAATTAGTCAGCAACCATAGTC
CCGCCCCTAACTCCGCCCATCCCGCCCCTAACTCCGCCCAGTTCCGCCCATTCTCCGCCCCATGGCTGAC
TAATTTTTTTTATTTATGCAGAGGCCGAGGCCGCCTCGGCCTCTGAGCTATTCCAGAAGTAGTGAGGAGG
CTTTTTTGGAGGCCTAGGCTTTTGCAAAAAGCTTTCTAGAGGTACCACCGGAGCTTACCATGACCGAGTA
CAAGCCCACGGTGCGCCTCGCCACCCGCGACGACGTCCCCAGGGCCGTACGCACCCTCGCCGCCGCGTTC
GCCGACTACCCCGCCACGCGCCACACCGTCGATCCGGACCGCCACATCGAGCGGGTCACCGAGCTGCAAG
AACTCTTCCTCACGCGCGTCGGGCTCGACATCGGCAAGGTGTGGGTCGCGGACGACGGCGCCGCCGTGGC
GGTCTGGACCACGCCGGAGAGCGTCGAAGCGGGGGCGGTGTTCGCCGAGATCGGCCCGCGCATGGCCGAG
TTGAGCGGTTCCCGGCTGGCCGCGCAGCAACAGATGGAAGGCCTCCTGGCGCCGCACCGGCCCAAGGAGC
CCGCGTGGTTCCTGGCCACCGTCGGCGTCTCGCCCGACCACCAGGGCAAGGGTCTGGGCAGCGCCGTCGT
GCTCCCCGGAGTGGAGGCGGCCGAGCGCGCCGGGGTGCCCGCCTTCCTGGAGACCTCCGCGCCCCGCAAC
CTCCCCTTCTACGAGCGGCTCGGCTTCACCGTCACCGCCGACGTCGAGGTGCCCGAAGGACCGCGCACCT
GGTGCATGACCCGCAAGCCCGGTGCCAGTTAACGAATTCTAGATCTTGAGACAAATGGCAGTATTCATCC
ACAATTTTAAAAGAAAAGGGGGGATTGGGGGGTACAGTGCAGGGGAAAGAATAGTAGACATAATAGCAAC
AGACATACAAACTAAAGAATTACAAAAACAAATTACAAAAATTCAAAATTTTCGGGTTTATTACAGGGAC
AGCAGAGATCCACTTTGGCGCCGGCTCGAGGCCTGCAGGTGCAAAGATGGATAAAGTTTTAAACAGAGAG
GAATCTTTGCAGCTAATGGACCTTCTAGGTCTTGAAAGGAGTGGGAATTGGCTCCGGTGCCCGTCAGTGG
GCAGAGCGCACATCGCCCACAGTCCCCGAGAAGTTGGGGGGAGGGGTCGGCAATTGAACCGGTGCCTAGA
GAAGGTGGCGCGGGGTAAACTGGGAAAGTGATGTCGTGTACTGGCTCCGCCTTTTTCCCGAGGGTGGGGG
AGAACCGTATATAAGTGCAGTAGTCGCCGTGAACGTTCTTTTTCGCAACGGGTTTGCCGCCAGAACACAG
GTAAGTGCCGTGTGTGGTTCCCGCGGGCCTGGCCTCTTTACGGGTTATGGCCCTTGCGTGCCTTGAATTA
CTTCCACCTGGCTGCAGTACGTGATTCTTGATCCCGAGCTTCGGGTTGGAAGTGGGTGGGAGAGTTCGAG
GCCTTGCGCTTAAGGAGCCCCTTCGCCTCGTGCTTGAGTTGAGGCCTGGCCTGGGCGCTGGGGCCGCCGC
GTGCGAATCTGGTGGCACCTTCGCGCCTGTCTCGCTGCTTTCGATAAGTCTCTAGCCATTTAAAATTTTT
GATGACCTGCTGCGACGCTTTTTTTCTGGCAAGATAGTCTTGTAAATGCGGGCCAAGATCTGCACACTGG
TATTTCGGTTTTTGGGGCCGCGGGCGGCGACGGGGCCCGTGCGTCCCAGCGCACATGTTCGGCGAGGCGG
GGCCTGCGAGCGCGGCCACCGAGAATCGGACGGGGGTAGTCTCAAGCTGGCCGGCCTGCTCTGGTGCCTG
GCCTCGCGCCGCCGTGTATCGCCCCGCCCTGGGCGGCAAGGCTGGCCCGGTCGGCACCAGTTGCGTGAGC
GGAAAGATGGCCGCTTCCCGGCCCTGCTGCAGGGAGCTCAAAATGGAGGACGCGGCGCTCGGGAGAGCGG
GCGGGTGAGTCACCCACACAAAGGAAAAGGGCCTTTCCGTCCTCAGCCGTCGCTTCATGTGACTCCACGG
AGTACCGGGCGCCGTCCAGGCACCTCGATTAGTTCTCGAGCTTTTGGAGTACGTCGTCTTTAGGTTGGGG
GGAGGGGTTTTATGCGATGGAGTTTCCCCACACTGAGTGGGTGGAGACTGAAGTTAGGCCAGCTTGGCAC
TTGATGTAATTCTCCTTGGAATTTGCCCTTTTTGAGTTTGGATCTTGGTTCATTCTCAAGCCTCAGACAG
TGGTTCAAAGTTTTTTTCTTCCATTTCAGGTGTCGTGAGGCTAGCATCGATTGATCAACAAGTTTGTACA
AAAAAGTTGGCATGCCCCAACTCTCCGGAGGAGGTGGCGGCGGCGGGGGGGACCCGGAACTCTGCGCCAC
GGACGAGATGATCCCCTTCAAGGACGAGGGCGATCCTCAGAAGGAAAAGATCTTCGCCGAGATCAGTCAT
CCCGAAGAGGAAGGCGATTTAGCTGACATCAAGTCTTCCTTGGTGAACGAGTCTGAAATCATCCCGGCCA
GCAACGGACACGAGGTGGCCAGACAAGCACAAACCTCTCAGGAGCCCTACCACGACAAGGCCAGAGAACA
CCCCGATGACGGAAAGCATCCAGATGGAGGCCTCTACAACAAGGGACCCTCCTACTCGAGTTATTCCGGG
TACATAATGATGCCAAATATGAATAACGACCCATACATGTCAAATGGATCTCTTTCTCCACCCATCCCGA
GAACATCAAATAAAGTGCCCGTGGTGCAGCCATCCCATGCGGTCCATCCTCTCACCCCCCTCATCACTTA
CAGTGACGAGCACTTTTCTCCAGGATCACACCCGTCACACATCCCATCAGATGTCAACTCCAAACAAGGC
ATGTCCAGACATCCTCCAGCTCCTGATATCCCTACTTTTTATCCCTTGTCTCCGGGTGGTGTTGGACAGA
TCACCCCACCTCTTGGCTGGCAAGGTCAGCCTGTATATCCCATCACGGGTGGATTCAGGCAACCCTACCC
ATCCTCACTGTCAGTCGACACTTCCATGTCCAGGTTTTCCCATCATATGATTCCCGGTCCTCCTGGTCCC
CACACAACTGGCATCCCTCATCCAGCTATTGTAACACCTCAGGTCAAACAGGAACATCCCCACACTGACA
GTGACCTAATGCACGTGAAGCCTCAGCATGAACAGAGAAAGGAGCAGGAGCCAAAAAGACCTCACATTAA
GAAGCCTCTGAATGCTTTTATGTTATACATGAAAGAAATGAGAGCGAATGTCGTTGCTGAGTGTACTCTA
AAAGAAAGTGCAGCTATCAACCAGATTCTTGGCAGAAGGTGGCATGCCCTCTCCCGTGAAGAGCAGGCTA
AATATTATGAATTAGCACGGAAAGAAAGACAGCTACATATGCAGCTTTATCCAGGCTGGTCTGCAAGAGA
CAATTATGGTAAGAAAAAGAAGAGGAAGAGAGAGAAACTACAGGAATCTGCATCAGGTACAGGTCCAAGA
ATGACAGCTGCCTACATCTGCCCAACTTTCTTGTACAAAGTGGTTGATATCGGTAAGCCTATCCCTAACC
CTCTCCTCGGTCTCGATTCTACGTAGTAATGAACTAGTCCGTAACTTGAAAGTATTTCGATTTCTTGGCT
TTATATATCTTGTGGAAAGGACGAAAGTACATCCGCGTCACCGTCCCAACGCGTTAAGTCGACAATCAAC
CTCTGGATTACAAAATTTGTGAAAGATTGACTGGTATTCTTAACTATGTTGCTCCTTTTACGCTATGTGG
ATACGCTGCTTTAATGCCTTTGTATCATGCTATTGCTTCCCGTATGGCTTTCATTTTCTCCTCCTTGTAT
AAATCCTGGTTGCTGTCTCTTTATGAGGAGTTGTGGCCCGTTGTCAGGCAACGTGGCGTGGTGTGCACTG
TGTTTGCTGACGCAACCCCCACTGGTTGGGGCATTGCCACCACCTGTCAGCTCCTTTCCGGGACTTTCGC
TTTCCCCCTCCCTATTGCCACGGCGGAACTCATCGCCGCCTGCCTTGCCCGCTGCTGGACAGGGGCTCGG
CTGTTGGGCACTGACAATTCCGTGGTGTTGTCGGGGAAATCATCGTCCTTTCCTTGGCTGCTCGCCTGTG
TTGCCACCTGGATTCTGCGCGGGACGTCCTTCTGCTACGTCCCTTCGGCCCTCAATCCAGCGGACCTTCC
TTCCCGCGGCCTGCTGCCGGCTCTGCGGCCTCTTCCGCGTCTTCGCCTTCGCCCTCAGACGAGTCGGATC
TCCCTTTGGGCCGCCTCCCCGCGTCGACTTTAAGACCAATGACTTACAAGGCAGCTGTAGATCTTAGCCA
CTTTTTAAAAGAAAAGGGGGGACTGGAAGGGCTAATTCACTCCCAACGAAGACAAGATCTGCTTTTTGCT
TGTACTGGGTCTCTCTGGTTAGACCAGATCTGAGCCTGGGAGCTCTCTGGCTAACTAGGGAACCCACTGC
TTAAGCCTCAATAAAGCTTGCCTTGAGTGCTTCAAGTAGTGTGTGCCCGTCTGTTGTGTGACTCTGGTAA
CTAGAGATCCCTCAGACCCTTTTAGTCAGTGTGGAAAATCTCTAGCAGTACGTATAGTAGTTCATGTCAT
CTTATTATTCAGTATTTATAACTTGCAAAGAAATGAATATCAGAGAGTGAGAGGAACTTGTTTATTGCAG
CTTATAATGGTTACAAATAAAGCAATAGCATCACAAATTTCACAAATAAAGCATTTTTTTCACTGCATTC
TAGTTGTGGTTTGTCCAAACTCATCAATGTATCTTATCATGTCTGGCTCTAGCTATCCCGCCCCTAACTC
CGCCCATCCCGCCCCTAACTCCGCCCAGTTCCGCCCATTCTCCGCCCCATGGCTGACTAATTTTTTTTAT
TTATGCAGAGGCCGAGGCCGCCTCGGCCTCTGAGCTATTCCAGAAGTAGTGAGGAGGCTTTTTTGGAGGC
CTAGGGACGTACCCAATTCGCCCTATAGTGAGTCGTATTACGCGCGCTCACTGGCCGTCGTTTTACAACG
TCGTGACTGGGAAAACCCTGGCGTTACCCAACTTAATCGCCTTGCAGCACATCCCCCTTTCGCCAGCTGG
CGTAATAGCGAAGAGGCCCGCACCGATCGCCCTTCCCAACAGTTGCGCAGCCTGAATGGCGAATGGG
[124 nt withheld, positions 6998-7121]
C
[91 nt withheld, positions 7123-7213]
A
[49 nt withheld, positions 7215-7263]
CCTTTGACGTTGGAGTCCACGTTCTTT
[37 nt withheld, positions 7291-7327]
ACCCTATCTCGGTCTATTCTTTTGATTTATAAGGGATTTTGCCGATTTCGGCCTATTGGTTAAAAAATGA
GCTGATTTAACAAAAATTTAACGCGAATTTTAACAAAATATTAACGCTTACAATTTAGGTGGCACTTTTC
GGGGAAATGTGCGCGGAACCCCTATTTGTTTATTTTTCTAAATACATTCAAATATGTATCCGCTCATGAG
ACAATAACCCTGATAAATGCTTCAATAATATTGAAAAAGGAAGAGTATGAGTATTCAACATTTCCGTGTC
GCCCTTATTCCCTTTTTTGCGGCATTTTGCCTTCCTGTTTTTGCTCACCCAGAAACGCTGGTGAAAGTAA
AAGATGCTGAAGATCAGTTGGGTGCACGAGTGGGTTACATCGAACTGGATCTCAACAGCGGTAAGATCCT
TGAGAGTTTTCGCCCCGAAGAACGTTTTCCAATGATGAGCACTTTTAAAGTTCTGCTATGTGGCGCGGTA
TTATCCCGTATTGACGCCGGGCAAGAGCAACTCGGTCGCCGCATACACTATTCTCAGAATGACTTGGTTG
AGTACTCACCAGTCACAGAAAAGCATCTTACGGATGGCATGACAGTAAGAGAATTATGCAGTGCTGCCAT
AACCATGAGTGATAACACTGCGGCCAACTTACTTCTGACAACGATCGGAGGACCGAAGGAGCTAACCGCT
TTTTTGCACAACATGGGGGATCATGTAACTCGCCTTGATCGTTGGGAACCGGAGCTGAATGAAGCCATAC
CAAACGACGAGCGTGACACCACGATGCCTGTAGCAATGGCAACAACGTTGCGCAAACTATTAACTGGCGA
ACTACTTACTCTAGCTTCCCGGCAACAATTAATAGACTGGATGGAGGCGGATAAAGTTGCAGGACCACTT
CTGCGCTCGGCCCTTCCGGCTGGCTGGTTTATTGCTGATAAATCTGGAGCCGGTGAGCGTGGGTCTCGCG
GTATCATTGCAGCACTGGGGCCAGATGGTAAGCCCTCCCGTATCGTAGTTATCTACACGACGGGGAGTCA
GGCAACTATGGATGAACGAAATAGACAGATCGCTGAGATAGGTGCCTCACTGATTAAGCATTGGTAACTG
TCAGACCAAGTTTACTCATATATACTTTAGATTGATTTAAAACTTCATTTTTAATTTAAAAGGATCTAGG
TGAAGATCCTTTTTGATAATCTCATGACCAAAATCCCTTAACGTGAGTTTTCGTTCCACTGAGCGTCAGA
CCCCGTAGAAAAGATCAAAGGATCTTCTTGAGATCCTTTTTTTCTGCGCGTAATCTGCTGCTTGCAAACA
AAAAAACCACCGCTACCAGCGGTGGTTTGTTTGCCGGATCAAGAGCTACCAACTCTTTTTCCGAAGGTAA
CTGGCTTCAGCAGAGCGCAGATACCAAATACTGTTCTTCTAGTGTAGCCGTAGTTAGGCCACCACTTCAA
GAACTCTGTAGCACCGCCTACATACCTCGCTCTGCTAATCCTGTTACCAGTGGCTGCTGCCAGTGGCGAT
AAGTCGTGTCTTACCGGGTTGGACTCAAGACGATAGTTACCGGATAAGGCGCAGCGGTCGGGCTGAACGG
GGGGTTCGTGCACACAGCCCAGCTTGGAGCGAACGACCTACACCGAACTGAGATACCTACAGCGTGAGCT
ATGAGAAAGCGCCACGCTTCCCGAAGGGAGAAAGGCGGACAGGTATCCGGTAAGCGGCAGGGTCGGAACA
GGAGAGCGCACGAGGGAGCTTCCAGGGGGAAACGCCTGGTATCTTTATAGTCCTGTCGGGTTTCGCCACC
TCTGACTTGAGCGTCGATTTTTGTGATGCTCGTCAGGGGGGCGGAGCCTATGGAAAAACGCCAGCAACGC
GGCCTTTTTACGGTTCCTGGCCTTTTGCTGGCCTTTTGCTCACATGTTCTTTCCTGCGTTATCCCCTGAT
TCTGTGGATAACCGTATTACCGCCTTTGAGTGAGCTGATACCGCTCGCCGCAGCCGAACGACCGAGCGCA
GCGAGTCAGTGAGCGAGGAAGCGGAAGAGCGCCCAATACGCAAACCGCCTCTCCCCGCGCGTTGGCCGAT
TCATTAATGCAGCTGGCACGACAGGTTTCCCGACTGGAAAGCGGGCAGTGAGCGCAACGCAATTAATGTG
AGTTAGCTCACTCATTAGGCACCCCAGGCTTTACACTTTATGCTTCCGGCTCGTATGTTGTGTGGAATTG
TGAGCGGATAACAATTTCACACAGGAAACAGCTATGACCATGATTACGCCAAGCGCGCAATTAACCCTCA
CTAAAGGGAACAAAAGCTGGAGCTGCAAGC
