>Addgene plasmid #144723 | TFORF3247 | depositor partial sequence | sequence record 286284 | Insert
ATCGATTGATCAACAAGTTTGTACAAAAAAGTTGGCATGCCCCAACTCTCCGGAGGAGGTGGCGGCGGCG
GGGGGGACCCGGAACTCTGCGCCACGGACGAGATGATCCCCTTCAAGGACGAGGGCGATCCTCAGAAGGA
AAAGATCTTCGCCGAGATCAGTCATCCCGAAGAGGAAGGCGATTTAGCTGACATCAAGTCTTCCTTGGTG
AACGAGTCTGAAATCATCCCGGCCAGCAACGGACACGAGGTGGCCAGACAAGCACAAACCTCTCAGGAGC
CCTACCACGACAAGGCCAGAGAACACCCCGATGACGGAAAGCATCCAGATGGAGGCCTCTACAACAAGGG
ACCCTCCTACTCGAGTTATTCCGGGTACATAATGATGCCAAATATGAATAACGACCCATACATGTCAAAT
GGATCTCTTTCTCCACCCATCCCGAGAACATCAAATAAAGTGCCCGTGGTGCAGCCATCCCATGCGGTCC
ATCCTCTCACCCCCCTCATCACTTACAGTGACGAGCACTTTTCTCCAGGATCACACCCGTCACACATCCC
ATCAGATGTCAACTCCAAACAAGGCATGTCCAGACATCCTCCAGCTCCTGATATCCCTACTTTTTATCCC
TTGTCTCCGGGTGGTGTTGGACAGATCACCCCACCTCTTGGCTGGCAAGGTCAGCCTGTATATCCCATCA
CGGGTGGATTCAGGCAACCCTACCCATCCTCACTGTCAGTCGACACTTCCATGTCCAGGTTTTCCCATCA
TATGATTCCCGGTCCTCCTGGTCCCCACACAACTGGCATCCCTCATCCAGCTATTGTAACACCTCAGGTC
AAACAGGAACATCCCCACACTGACAGTGACCTAATGCACGTGAAGCCTCAGCATGAACAGAGAAAGGAGC
AGGAGCCAAAAAGACCTCACATTAAGAAGCCTCTGAATGCTTTTATGTTATACATGAAAGAAATGAGAGC
GAATGTCGTTGCTGAGTGTACTCTAAAAGAAAGTGCAGCTATCAACCAGATTCTTGGCAGAAGGTGGCAT
GCCCTCTCCCGTGAAGAGCAGGCTAAATATTATGAATTAGCACGGAAAGAAAGACAGCTACATATGCAGC
TTTATCCAGGCTGGTCTGCAAGAGACAATTATGGTAAGAAAAAGAAGAGGAAGAGAGAGAAACTACAGGA
ATCTGCATCAGGTACAGGTCCAAGAATGACAGCTGCCTACATCTGCCCAACTTTCTTGTACAAAGTGGTT
GATATCGGTAAGCCTATCCCTAACCCTCTCCTCGGTCTCGATTCTACGTAGTAATGAACTAGTCCGTAAC
TTGAAAGTATTTCGATTTCTTGGCTTTATATATCTTGTGGAAAGGACGAAAGTACATCCGCGTCACCGTC
CCA
