>Addgene plasmid #144723 | TFORF3247 | depositor partial sequence | sequence record 286285 | Barcode
AAGTACATCCGCGTCACCGTCCCA
